>Addgene plasmid #86327 | PX458_ZGPAT_1 | depositor full sequence | sequence record 168208 | Full Sequence
TTTTGCTCACATGTNNGAGGGCCTATTTCCCATGATTCCTTCATATTTGCATATACGATACAAGGCTGTT
AGAGAGATAATTGGAATTAATTTGACTGTAAACACAAAGATATTAGTACAAAATACGTGACGTAGAAAGT
AATAATTTCTTGGGTAGTTTGCAGTTTTAAAATTATGTTTTAAAATGGACTATCATATGCTTACCGTAAC
TTGAAAGTATTTCGATTTCTTGGCTTTATATATCTTGTGGAAAGGACGAAACACCGAGACCCCACAAGCA
CTAGTTTTAGAGCTAGAAATAGCAAGTTAAAATAAGGCTAGTCCGTTATCAACTTGAAAAAGTGGCACCG
AGTCGGTGCTTTTTTGTTTTAGAGCTAGAAATAGCAAGTTAAAATAAGGCTAGTCCGTTTTTAGCGCGTG
CGCCAATTCTGCAGACAAATGGCTCTAGAGGTACCCGTTACATAACTTACGGTAAATGGCCCGCCTGGCT
GACCGCCCAACGACCCCCGCCCATTGACGTCAATAGTAACGCCAATAGGGACTTTCCATTGACGTCAATG
GGTGGAGTATTTACGGTAAACTGCCCACTTGGCAGTACATCAAGTGTATCATATGCCAAGTACGCCCCCT
ATTGACGTCAATGACGGTAAATGGCCCGCCTGGCATTGTGCCCAGTACATGACCTTATGGGACTTTCCTA
CTTGGCAGTACATCTACGTATTAGTCATCGCTATTACCATGGTCGAGGTGAGCCCCACGTTCTGCTTCAC
TCTCCCCATCTCCCCCCCCTCCCCACCCCCAATTTTGTATTTATTTATTTTTTAATTATTTTGTGCAGCG
ATGGGGGCGGGGGGGGGGGGGGGGCGCGCGCCAGGCGGGGCGGGGCGGGGCGAGGGGCGGGGCGGGGCGA
GGCGGAGAGGTGCGGCGGCAGCCAATCAGAGCGGCGCGCTCCGAAAGTTTCCTTTTATGGCGAGGCGGCG
GCGGCGGCGGCCCTATAAAAAGCGAAGCGCGCGGCGGGCGGGAGTCGCTGCGACGCTGCCTTCGCCCCGT
GCCCCGCTCCGCCGCCGCCTCGCGCCGCCCGCCCCGGCTCTGACTGACCGCGTTACTCCCACAGGTGAGC
GGGCGGGACGGCCCTTCTCCTCCGGGCTGTAATTAGCTGAGCAAGAGGTAAGGGTTTAAGGGATGGTTGG
TTGGTGGGGTATTAATGTTTAATTACCTGGAGCACCTGCCTGAAATCACTTTTTTTCAGGTTGGACCGGT
GCCACCATGGACTATAAGGACCACGACGGAGACTACAAGGATCATGATATTGATTACAAAGACGATGACG
ATAAGATGGCCCCAAAGAAGAAGCGGAAGGTCGGTATCCACGGAGTCCCAGCAGCCGACAAGAAGTACAG
CATCGGCCTGGACATCGGCACCAACTCTGTGGGCTGGGCCGTGATCACCGACGAGTACAAGGTGCCCAGC
AAGAAATTCAAGGTGCTGGGCAACACCGACCGGCACAGCATCAAGAAGAACCTGATCGGAGCCCTGCTGT
TCGACAGCGGCGAAACAGCCGAGGCCACCCGGCTGAAGAGAACCGCCAGAAGAAGATACACCAGACGGAA
GAACCGGATCTGCTATCTGCAAGAGATCTTCAGCAACGAGATGGCCAAGGTGGACGACAGCTTCTTCCAC
AGACTGGAAGAGTCCTTCCTGGTGGAAGAGGATAAGAAGCACGAGCGGCACCCCATCTTCGGCAACATCG
TGGACGAGGTGGCCTACCACGAGAAGTACCCCACCATCTACCACCTGAGAAAGAAACTGGTGGACAGCAC
CGACAAGGCCGACCTGCGGCTGATCTATCTGGCCCTGGCCCACATGATCAAGTTCCGGGGCCACTTCCTG
ATCGAGGGCGACCTGAACCCCGACAACAGCGACGTGGACAAGCTGTTCATCCAGCTGGTGCAGACCTACA
ACCAGCTGTTCGAGGAAAACCCCATCAACGCCAGCGGCGTGGACGCCAAGGCCATCCTGTCTGCCAGACT
GAGCAAGAGCAGACGGCTGGAAAATCTGATCGCCCAGCTGCCCGGCGAGAAGAAGAATGGCCTGTTCGGA
AACCTGATTGCCCTGAGCCTGGGCCTGACCCCCAACTTCAAGAGCAACTTCGACCTGGCCGAGGATGCCA
AACTGCAGCTGAGCAAGGACACCTACGACGACGACCTGGACAACCTGCTGGCCCAGATCGGCGACCAGTA
CGCCGACCTGTTTCTGGCCGCCAAGAACCTGTCCGACGCCATCCTGCTGAGCGACATCCTGAGAGTGAAC
ACCGAGATCACCAAGGCCCCCCTGAGCGCCTCTATGATCAAGAGATACGACGAGCACCACCAGGACCTGA
CCCTGCTGAAAGCTCTCGTGCGGCAGCAGCTGCCTGAGAAGTACAAAGAGATTTTCTTCGACCAGAGCAA
GAACGGCTACGCCGGCTACATTGACGGCGGAGCCAGCCAGGAAGAGTTCTACAAGTTCATCAAGCCCATC
CTGGAAAAGATGGACGGCACCGAGGAACTGCTCGTGAAGCTGAACAGAGAGGACCTGCTGCGGAAGCAGC
GGACCTTCGACAACGGCAGCATCCCCCACCAGATCCACCTGGGAGAGCTGCACGCCATTCTGCGGCGGCA
GGAAGATTTTTACCCATTCCTGAAGGACAACCGGGAAAAGATCGAGAAGATCCTGACCTTCCGCATCCCC
TACTACGTGGGCCCTCTGGCCAGGGGAAACAGCAGATTCGCCTGGATGACCAGAAAGAGCGAGGAAACCA
TCACCCCCTGGAACTTCGAGGAAGTGGTGGACAAGGGCGCTTCCGCCCAGAGCTTCATCGAGCGGATGAC
CAACTTCGATAAGAACCTGCCCAACGAGAAGGTGCTGCCCAAGCACAGCCTGCTGTACGAGTACTTCACC
GTGTATAACGAGCTGACCAAAGTGAAATACGTGACCGAGGGAATGAGAAAGCCCGCCTTCCTGAGCGGCG
AGCAGAAAAAGGCCATCGTGGACCTGCTGTTCAAGACCAACCGGAAAGTGACCGTGAAGCAGCTGAAAGA
GGACTACTTCAAGAAAATCGAGTGCTTCGACTCCGTGGAAATCTCCGGCGTGGAAGATCGGTTCAACGCC
TCCCTGGGCACATACCACGATCTGCTGAAAATTATCAAGGACAAGGACTTCCTGGACAATGAGGAAAACG
AGGACATTCTGGAAGATATCGTGCTGACCCTGACACTGTTTGAGGACAGAGAGATGATCGAGGAACGGCT
GAAAACCTATGCCCACCTGTTCGACGACAAAGTGATGAAGCAGCTGAAGCGGCGGAGATACACCGGCTGG
GGCAGGCTGAGCCGGAAGCTGATCAACGGCATCCGGGACAAGCAGTCCGGCAAGACAATCCTGGATTTCC
TGAAGTCCGACGGCTTCGCCAACAGAAACTTCATGCAGCTGATCCACGACGACAGCCTGACCTTTAAAGA
GGACATCCAGAAAGCCCAGGTGTCCGGCCAGGGCGATAGCCTGCACGAGCACATTGCCAATCTGGCCGGC
AGCCCCGCCATTAAGAAGGGCATCCTGCAGACAGTGAAGGTGGTGGACGAGCTCGTGAAAGTGATGGGCC
GGCACAAGCCCGAGAACATCGTGATCGAAATGGCCAGAGAGAACCAGACCACCCAGAAGGGACAGAAGAA
CAGCCGCGAGAGAATGAAGCGGATCGAAGAGGGCATCAAAGAGCTGGGCAGCCAGATCCTGAAAGAACAC
CCCGTGGAAAACACCCAGCTGCAGAACGAGAAGCTGTACCTGTACTACCTGCAGAATGGGCGGGATATGT
ACGTGGACCAGGAACTGGACATCAACCGGCTGTCCGACTACGATGTGGACCATATCGTGCCTCAGAGCTT
TCTGAAGGACGACTCCATCGACAACAAGGTGCTGACCAGAAGCGACAAGAACCGGGGCAAGAGCGACAAC
GTGCCCTCCGAAGAGGTCGTGAAGAAGATGAAGAACTACTGGCGGCAGCTGCTGAACGCCAAGCTGATTA
CCCAGAGAAAGTTCGACAATCTGACCAAGGCCGAGAGAGGCGGCCTGAGCGAACTGGATAAGGCCGGCTT
CATCAAGAGACAGCTGGTGGAAACCCGGCAGATCACAAAGCACGTGGCACAGATCCTGGACTCCCGGATG
AACACTAAGTACGACGAGAATGACAAGCTGATCCGGGAAGTGAAAGTGATCACCCTGAAGTCCAAGCTGG
TGTCCGATTTCCGGAAGGATTTCCAGTTTTACAAAGTGCGCGAGATCAACAACTACCACCACGCCCACGA
CGCCTACCTGAACGCCGTCGTGGGAACCGCCCTGATCAAAAAGTACCCTAAGCTGGAAAGCGAGTTCGTG
TACGGCGACTACAAGGTGTACGACGTGCGGAAGATGATCGCCAAGAGCGAGCAGGAAATCGGCAAGGCTA
CCGCCAAGTACTTCTTCTACAGCAACATCATGAACTTTTTCAAGACCGAGATTACCCTGGCCAACGGCGA
GATCCGGAAGCGGCCTCTGATCGAGACAAACGGCGAAACCGGGGAGATCGTGTGGGATAAGGGCCGGGAT
TTTGCCACCGTGCGGAAAGTGCTGAGCATGCCCCAAGTGAATATCGTGAAAAAGACCGAGGTGCAGACAG
GCGGCTTCAGCAAAGAGTCTATCCTGCCCAAGAGGAACAGCGATAAGCTGATCGCCAGAAAGAAGGACTG
GGACCCTAAGAAGTACGGCGGCTTCGACAGCCCCACCGTGGCCTATTCTGTGCTGGTGGTGGCCAAAGTG
GAAAAGGGCAAGTCCAAGAAACTGAAGAGTGTGAAAGAGCTGCTGGGGATCACCATCATGGAAAGAAGCA
GCTTCGAGAAGAATCCCATCGACTTTCTGGAAGCCAAGGGCTACAAAGAAGTGAAAAAGGACCTGATCAT
CAAGCTGCCTAAGTACTCCCTGTTCGAGCTGGAAAACGGCCGGAAGAGAATGCTGGCCTCTGCCGGCGAA
CTGCAGAAGGGAAACGAACTGGCCCTGCCCTCCAAATATGTGAACTTCCTGTACCTGGCCAGCCACTATG
AGAAGCTGAAGGGCTCCCCCGAGGATAATGAGCAGAAACAGCTGTTTGTGGAACAGCACAAGCACTACCT
GGACGAGATCATCGAGCAGATCAGCGAGTTCTCCAAGAGAGTGATCCTGGCCGACGCTAATCTGGACAAA
GTGCTGTCCGCCTACAACAAGCACCGGGATAAGCCCATCAGAGAGCAGGCCGAGAATATCATCCACCTGT
TTACCCTGACCAATCTGGGAGCCCCTGCCGCCTTCAAGTACTTTGACACCACCATCGACCGGAAGAGGTA
CACCAGCACCAAAGAGGTGCTGGACGCCACCCTGATCCACCAGAGCATCACCGGCCTGTACGAGACACGG
ATCGACCTGTCTCAGCTGGGAGGCGACAAAAGGCCGGCGGCCACGAAAAAGGCCGGCCAGGCAAAAAAGA
AAAAGGAATTCGGCAGTGGAGAGGGCAGAGGAAGTCTGCTAACATGCGGTGACGTCGAGGAGAATCCTGG
CCCAGTGAGCAAGGGCGAGGAGCTGTTCACCGGGGTGGTGCCCATCCTGGTCGAGCTGGACGGCGACGTA
AACGGCCACAAGTTCAGCGTGTCCGGCGAGGGCGAGGGCGATGCCACCTACGGCAAGCTGACCCTGAAGT
TCATCTGCACCACCGGCAAGCTGCCCGTGCCCTGGCCCACCCTCGTGACCACCCTGACCTACGGCGTGCA
GTGCTTCAGCCGCTACCCCGACCACATGAAGCAGCACGACTTCTTCAAGTCCGCCATGCCCGAAGGCTAC
GTCCAGGAGCGCACCATCTTCTTCAAGGACGACGGCAACTACAAGACCCGCGCCGAGGTGAAGTTCGAGG
GCGACACCCTGGTGAACCGCATCGAGCTGAAGGGCATCGACTTCAAGGAGGACGGCAACATCCTGGGGCA
CAAGCTGGAGTACAACTACAACAGCCACAACGTCTATATCATGGCCGACAAGCAGAAGAACGGCATCAAG
GTGAACTTCAAGATCCGCCACAACATCGAGGACGGCAGCGTGCAGCTCGCCGACCACTACCAGCAGAACA
CCCCCATCGGCGACGGCCCCGTGCTGCTGCCCGACAACCACTACCTGAGCACCCAGTCCGCCCTGAGCAA
AGACCCCAACGAGAAGCGCGATCACATGGTCCTGCTGGAGTTCGTGACCGCCGCCGGGATCACTCTCGGC
ATGGACGAGCTGTACAAGGAATTCTAACTAGAGCTCGCTGATCAGCCTCGACTGTGCCTTCTAGTTGCCA
GCCATCTGTTGTTTGCCCCTCCCCCGTGCCTTCCTTGACCCTGGAAGGTGCCACTCCCACTGTCCTTTCC
TAATAAAATGAGGAAATTGCATCGCATTGTCTGAGTAGGTGTCATTCTATTCTGGGGGGTGGGGTGGGGC
AGGACAGCAAGGGGGAGGATTGGGAAGAGAATAGCAGGCATGCTGGGGAGCGGCCGCAGGAACCCCTAGT
GATGGAGTTGGCCACTCCCTCTCTGCGCGCTCGCTCGCTCACTGAGGCCGGGCGACCAAAGGTCGCCCGA
CGCCCGGGCTTTGCCCGGGCGGCCTCAGTGAGCGAGCGAGCGCGCAGCTGCCTGCAGGGGCGCCTGATGC
GGTATTTTCTCCTTACGCATCTGTGCGGTATTTCACACCGCATA
[142 nt withheld, positions 6765-6906]
C
[141 nt withheld, positions 6908-7048]
CCTTTGACGTTGGAGTCCACGTTCTTT
[37 nt withheld, positions 7076-7112]
ACCCTATCTCGGGCTATTCTTTTGATTTATAAGGGATTTTGCCGATTTCGGCCTATTGGTTAAAAAATGA
GCTGATTTAACAAAAATTTAACGCGAATTTTAACAAAATATTAACGTTTACAATTTTATGGTGCACTCTC
AGTACAATCTGCTCTGATGCCGCATAGTTAAGCCAGCCCCGACACCCGCCAACACCCGCTGACGCGCCCT
GACGGGCTTGTCTGCTCCCGGCATCCGCTTACAGACAAGCTGTGACCGTCTCCGGGAGCTGCATGTGTCA
GAGGTTTTCACCGTCATCACCGAAACGCGCGAGACGAAAGGGCCTCGTGATACGCCTATTTTTATAGGTT
AATGTCATGATAATAATGGTTTCTTAGACGTCAGGTGGCACTTTTCGGGGAAATGTGCGCGGAACCCCTA
TTTGTTTATTTTTCTAAATACATTCAAATATGTATCCGCTCATGAGACAATAACCCTGATAAATGCTTCA
ATAATATTGAAAAAGGAAGAGTATGAGTATTCAACATTTCCGTGTCGCCCTTATTCCCTTTTTTGCGGCA
TTTTGCCTTCCTGTTTTTGCTCACCCAGAAACGCTGGTGAAAGTAAAAGATGCTGAAGATCAGTTGGGTG
CACGAGTGGGTTACATCGAACTGGATCTCAACAGCGGTAAGATCCTTGAGAGTTTTCGCCCCGAAGAACG
TTTTCCAATGATGAGCACTTTTAAAGTTCTGCTATGTGGCGCGGTATTATCCCGTATTGACGCCGGGCAA
GAGCAACTCGGTCGCCGCATACACTATTCTCAGAATGACTTGGTTGAGTACTCACCAGTCACAGAAAAGC
ATCTTACGGATGGCATGACAGTAAGAGAATTATGCAGTGCTGCCATAACCATGAGTGATAACACTGCGGC
CAACTTACTTCTGACAACGATCGGAGGACCGAAGGAGCTAACCGCTTTTTTGCACAACATGGGGGATCAT
GTAACTCGCCTTGATCGTTGGGAACCGGAGCTGAATGAAGCCATACCAAACGACGAGCGTGACACCACGA
TGCCTGTAGCAATGGCAACAACGTTGCGCAAACTATTAACTGGCGAACTACTTACTCTAGCTTCCCGGCA
ACAATTAATAGACTGGATGGAGGCGGATAAAGTTGCAGGACCACTTCTGCGCTCGGCCCTTCCGGCTGGC
TGGTTTATTGCTGATAAATCTGGAGCCGGTGAGCGTGGAAGCCGCGGTATCATTGCAGCACTGGGGCCAG
ATGGTAAGCCCTCCCGTATCGTAGTTATCTACACGACGGGGAGTCAGGCAACTATGGATGAACGAAATAG
ACAGATCGCTGAGATAGGTGCCTCACTGATTAAGCATTGGTAACTGTCAGACCAAGTTTACTCATATATA
CTTTAGATTGATTTAAAACTTCATTTTTAATTTAAAAGGATCTAGGTGAAGATCCTTTTTGATAATCTCA
TGACCAAAATCCCTTAACGTGAGTTTTCGTTCCACTGAGCGTCAGACCCCGTAGAAAAGATCAAAGGATC
TTCTTGAGATCCTTTTTTTCTGCGCGTAATCTGCTGCTTGCAAACAAAAAAACCACCGCTACCAGCGGTG
GTTTGTTTGCCGGATCAAGAGCTACCAACTCTTTTTCCGAAGGTAACTGGCTTCAGCAGAGCGCAGATAC
CAAATACTGTCCTTCTAGTGTAGCCGTAGTTAGGCCACCACTTCAAGAACTCTGTAGCACCGCCTACATA
CCTCGCTCTGCTAATCCTGTTACCAGTGGCTGCTGCCAGTGGCGATAAGTCGTGTCTTACCGGGTTGGAC
TCAAGACGATAGTTACCGGATAAGGCGCAGCGGTCGGGCTGAACGGGGGGTTCGTGCACACAGCCCAGCT
TGGAGCGAACGACCTACACCGAACTGAGATACCTACAGCGTGAGCTATGAGAAAGCGCCACGCTTCCCGA
AGGGAGAAAGGCGGACAGGTATCCGGTAAGCGGCAGGGTCGGAACAGGAGAGCGCACGAGGGAGCTTCCA
GGGGGAAACGCCTGGTATCTTTATAGTCCTGTCGGGTTTCGCCACCTCTGACTTGAGCGTCGATTTTTGT
GATGCTCGTCAGGGGGGCGGAGCCTATGGAAAAACGCCAGCAACGCGGCCTTTTTACGGTTCCTGGCCTT
TTGCTGGCC
Features (pLannotate 1.2.2; 19 found; start..end, strand, type, name):
     17..257     +  promoter       U6 promoter: RNA polymerase III promoter for human U6 snRNA
    284..359     +  misc_RNA       gRNA scaffold: guide RNA scaffold for the Streptococcus pyogenes CRISPR/Cas9 system
    366..409     +  misc_RNA       gRNA scaffold (fragment): guide RNA scaffold for the Streptococcus pyogenes CRISPR/Cas9 system
    456..741     +  enhancer       CMV enhancer: human cytomegalovirus immediate early enhancer; contains an 18-bp deletion relative to the standard CMV enhancer
    743..1020    +  promoter       chicken β-actin promoter: No description available
   1021..1249    +  intron         hybrid intron: hybrid between chicken β-actin (CBA) and minute virus of mice (MMV) introns (Gray et al., 2011)
   1387..2988    +  CDS            Cas9(N): N-terminal portion of Streptococcus pyogenes Cas9 (Zetsche et al., 2015)
   2989..5487    +  CDS            Cas9(C): C-terminal portion of Streptococcus pyogenes Cas9 (Zetsche et al., 2015)
   5488..5535    +  CDS            nucleoplasmin NLS: bipartite nuclear localization signal from nucleoplasmin
   5605..6318    +  CDS            EGFP: EGFP is a basic (constitutively fluorescent) green fluorescent protein published in 1996, derived from Aequorea victoria. It is reported to be a rapidly-maturing weak dimer with moderate acid sensitivity.
   6352..6463    +  polyA_signal   bGH poly(A) signal: bovine growth hormone polyadenylation signal
   6568..6708    +  repeat_region  AAV2 ITR: inverted terminal repeat of adeno-associated virus serotype 2 inverted
   6713..6764    -  misc_feature   bom (fragment): basis of mobility region from pBR322
   6783..7163    +  rep_origin     M13 ori (sequence partly withheld): M13 bacteriophage origin of replication; arrow indicates direction of (+) strand synthesis
   7239..7288    -  misc_feature   bom (fragment): basis of mobility region from pBR322
   7390..7425    -  CDS            rop (fragment): Rop protein, which maintains plasmids at low copy number; rop
   7520..7624    +  promoter       AmpR promoter: bla
   7625..8485    +  CDS            AmpR: β-lactamase; bla; confers resistance to ampicillin, carbenicillin, and related antibiotics
   8656..9244    +  rep_origin     ori: high-copy-number ColE1/pMB1/pBR322/pUC origin of replication
