[The description below was written by a language model from this plasmid's Addgene catalogue record and pLannotate feature annotations shown in this document.]
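Description:
PX458_ZGPAT_1 is a mammalian CRISPR/Cas9 expression plasmid built on the PX458 backbone, carrying a guide RNA directed at the 3' end of the human ZGPAT gene (also known as GPATCH6, ZC3H9 or ZIP). It is propagated in E. coli as a high-copy plasmid through a ColE1/pUC-type origin and selected with ampicillin via the β-lactamase gene. The backbone also contains an M13/f1-type phage origin. A single AAV2 inverted terminal repeat is annotated downstream of the expression cassette; with only one ITR, it appears to be a backbone remnant rather than part of a packageable AAV genome.

The 9.3 kb plasmid holds two expression units. A human U6 RNA polymerase III promoter drives the ZGPAT-targeting spacer, inserted by Gibson cloning, fused to the Streptococcus pyogenes guide RNA scaffold. A second, partial scaffold fragment is annotated immediately after the first. Downstream, a CMV enhancer, chicken β-actin promoter and hybrid intron drive S. pyogenes Cas9. The annotation tool splits Cas9 into N- and C-terminal portions, but these are contiguous and form one reading frame. Cas9 is followed by a nucleoplasmin nuclear localization signal and then EGFP, with a bovine growth hormone polyadenylation signal terminating the transcript. The short gap between the NLS and EGFP is not annotated. EGFP allows transfected cells to be identified or sorted by fluorescence.

The plasmid belongs to a CRISPR-based epitope tagging system in which Cas9 cutting near the end of an endogenous coding sequence is used to add a tag, currently FLAG, to the native protein. This permits ChIP-seq of DNA-binding proteins without a target-specific antibody. The tag donor itself is not part of this construct.
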