Addgene plasmid #86327: PX458_ZGPAT_1
Purpose: Encodes gRNA for 3' target of human ZGPAT
Depositing lab: Eric Mendenhall & Richard M. Myers. Publication: CETCh-seq: CRISPR epitope tagging ChIP-seq of DNA-binding proteins. Savic D, Partridge EC, Newberry KM, Smith SB, Meadows SK, Roberts BS, Mackiewicz M, Mendenhall EM, Myers RM. Genome Res. 2015 Sep 9. 10.1101/gr.193540.115 PubMed 26355004.
Backbone
  Vector backbone: PX458
  Vector type: CRISPR
Growth in bacteria
  Bacterial resistance: Ampicillin, 100 μg/mL
  Growth temperature: 37°C
  Growth strain: DH5alpha
  Copy number: High Copy
Gene/Insert
  Gene/Insert name: gRNA against ZGPAT
  gRNA/shRNA sequence: GAGACCCCACAAGCACTA
  Species: H. sapiens (human)
  Entrez Gene: ZGPAT (a.k.a. GPATC6, GPATCH6, KIAA1847, ZC3H9, ZC3HDC9, ZIP)
  Cloning method: Gibson Cloning
  Sequencing primers: 5′ pBR322ori-F
Terms and licenses: Academic/Nonprofit Terms; Industry Terms: Not Available to Industry
Depositor comments: Note: This plasmid is part of the Mendenhall and Meyers CRISPR-based Tagging system to add a tag (currently using FLAG) to endogenous proteins. Please see https://www.addgene.org/crispr/tagging/ for more details.
How to cite: PX458_ZGPAT_1 was a gift from Eric Mendenhall & Richard M. Myers (Addgene plasmid # 86327 ; http://n2t.net/addgene:86327 ; RRID:Addgene_86327)
