>Addgene plasmid #86327 | PX458_ZGPAT_1 | addgene partial sequence | sequence record 170866 | Addgene Partial NGS Result
GACTATAAGGACCACGACGGAGACTACAAGGATCATGATATTGATTACAAAGACGATGACGATAAGATGG
CCCCAAAGAAGAAGCGGAAGGTCGGTATCCACGGAGTCCCAGCAGCCGACAAGAAGTACAGCATCGGCCT
GGACATCGGCACCAACTCTGTGGGCTGGGCCGTGATCACCGACGAGTACAAGGTGCCCAGCAAGAAATTC
AAGGTGCTGGGCAACACCGACCGGCACAGCATCAAGAAGAACCTGATCGGAGCCCTGCTGTTCGACAGCG
GCGAAACAGCCGAGGCCACCCGGCTGAAGAGAACCGCCAGAAGAAGATACACCAGACGGAAGAACCGGAT
CTGCTATCTGCAAGAGATCTTCAGCAACGAGATGGCCAAGGTGGACGACAGCTTCTTCCACAGACTGGAA
GAGTCCTTCCTGGTGGAAGAGGATAAGAAGCACGAGCGGCACCCCATCTTCGGCAACATCGTGGACGAGG
TGGCCTACCACGAGAAGTACCCCACCATCTACCACCTGAGAAAGAAACTGGTGGACAGCACCGACAAGGC
CGACCTGCGGCTGATCTATCTGGCCCTGGCCCACATGATCAAGTTCCGGGGCCACTTCCTGATCGAGGGC
GACCTGAACCCCGACAACAGCGACGTGGACAAGCTGTTCATCCAGCTGGTGCAGACCTACAACCAGCTGT
TCGAGGAAAACCCCATCAACGCCAGCGGCGTGGACGCCAAGGCCATCCTGTCTGCCAGACTGAGCAAGAG
CAGACGGCTGGAAAATCTGATCGCCCAGCTGCCCGGCGAGAAGAAGAATGGCCTGTTCGGAAACCTGATT
GCCCTGAGCCTGGGCCTGACCCCCAACTTCAAGAGCAACTTCGACCTGGCCGAGGATGCCAAACTGCAGC
TGAGCAAGGACACCTACGACGACGACCTGGACAACCTGCTGGCCCAGATCGGCGACCAGTACGCCGACCT
GTTTCTGGCCGCCAAGAACCTGTCCGACGCCATCCTGCTGAGCGACATCCTGAGAGTGAACACCGAGATC
ACCAAGGCCCCCCTGAGCGCCTCTATGATCAAGAGATACGACGAGCACCACCAGGACCTGACCCTGCTGA
AAGCTCTCGTGCGGCAGCAGCTGCCTGAGAAGTACAAAGAGATTTTCTTCGACCAGAGCAAGAACGGCTA
CGCCGGCTACATTGACGGCGGAGCCAGCCAGGAAGAGTTCTACAAGTTCATCAAGCCCATCCTGGAAAAG
ATGGACGGCACCGAGGAACTGCTCGTGAAGCTGAACAGAGAGGACCTGCTGCGGAAGCAGCGGACCTTCG
ACAACGGCAGCATCCCCCACCAGATCCACCTGGGAGAGCTGCACGCCATTCTGCGGCGGCAGGAAGATTT
TTACCCATTCCTGAAGGACAACCGGGAAAAGATCGAGAAGATCCTGACCTTCCGCATCCCCTACTACGTG
GGCCCTCTGGCCAGGGGAAACAGCAGATTCGCCTGGATGACCAGAAAGAGCGAGGAAACCATCACCCCCT
GGAACTTCGAGGAAGTGGTGGACAAGGGCGCTTCCGCCCAGAGCTTCATCGAGCGGATGACCAACTTCGA
TAAGAACCTGCCCAACGAGAAGGTGCTGCCCAAGCACAGCCTGCTGTACGAGTACTTCACCGTGTATAAC
GAGCTGACCAAAGTGAAATACGTGACCGAGGGAATGAGAAAGCCCGCCTTCCTGAGCGGCGAGCAGAAAA
AGGCCATCGTGGACCTGCTGTTCAAGACCAACCGGAAAGTGACCGTGAAGCAGCTGAAAGAGGACTACTT
CAAGAAAATCGAGTGCTTCGACTCCGTGGAAATCTCCGGCGTGGAAGATCGGTTCAACGCCTCCCTGGGC
ACATACCACGATCTGCTGAAAATTATCAAGGACAAGGACTTCCTGGACAATGAGGAAAACGAGGACATTC
TGGAAGATATCGTGCTGACCCTGACACTGTTTGAGGACAGAGAGATGATCGAGGAACGGCTGAAAACCTA
TGCCCACCTGTTCGACGACAAAGTGATGAAGCAGCTGAAGCGGCGGAGATACACCGGCTGGGGCAGGCTG
AGCCGGAAGCTGATCAACGGCATCCGGGACAAGCAGTCCGGCAAGACAATCCTGGATTTCCTGAAGTCCG
ACGGCTTCGCCAACAGAAACTTCATGCAGCTGATCCACGACGACAGCCTGACCTTTAAAGAGGACATCCA
GAAAGCCCAGGTGTCCGGCCAGGGCGATAGCCTGCACGAGCACATTGCCAATCTGGCCGGCAGCCCCGCC
ATTAAGAAGGGCATCCTGCAGACAGTGAAGGTGGTGGACGAGCTCGTGAAAGTGATGGGCCGGCACAAGC
CCGAGAACATCGTGATCGAAATGGCCAGAGAGAACCAGACCACCCAGAAGGGACAGAAGAACAGCCGCGA
GAGAATGAAGCGGATCGAAGAGGGCATCAAAGAGCTGGGCAGCCAGATCCTGAAAGAACACCCCGTGGAA
AACACCCAGCTGCAGAACGAGAAGCTGTACCTGTACTACCTGCAGAATGGGCGGGATATGTACGTGGACC
AGGAACTGGACATCAACCGGCTGTCCGACTACGATGTGGACCATATCGTGCCTCAGAGCTTTCTGAAGGA
CGACTCCATCGACAACAAGGTGCTGACCAGAAGCGACAAGAACCGGGGCAAGAGCGACAACGTGCCCTCC
GAAGAGGTCGTGAAGAAGATGAAGAACTACTGGCGGCAGCTGCTGAACGCCAAGCTGATTACCCAGAGAA
AGTTCGACAATCTGACCAAGGCCGAGAGAGGCGGCCTGAGCGAACTGGATAAGGCCGGCTTCATCAAGAG
ACAGCTGGTGGAAACCCGGCAGATCACAAAGCACGTGGCACAGATCCTGGACTCCCGGATGAACACTAAG
TACGACGAGAATGACAAGCTGATCCGGGAAGTGAAAGTGATCACCCTGAAGTCCAAGCTGGTGTCCGATT
TCCGGAAGGATTTCCAGTTTTACAAAGTGCGCGAGATCAACAACTACCACCACGCCCACGACGCCTACCT
GAACGCCGTCGTGGGAACCGCCCTGATCAAAAAGTACCCTAAGCTGGAAAGCGAGTTCGTGTACGGCGAC
TACAAGGTGTACGACGTGCGGAAGATGATCGCCAAGAGCGAGCAGGAAATCGGCAAGGCTACCGCCAAGT
ACTTCTTCTACAGCAACATCATGAACTTTTTCAAGACCGAGATTACCCTGGCCAACGGCGAGATCCGGAA
GCGGCCTCTGATCGAGACAAACGGCGAAACCGGGGAGATCGTGTGGGATAAGGGCCGGGATTTTGCCACC
GTGCGGAAAGTGCTGAGCATGCCCCAAGTGAATATCGTGAAAAAGACCGAGGTGCAGACAGGCGGCTTCA
GCAAAGAGTCTATCCTGCCCAAGAGGAACAGCGATAAGCTGATCGCCAGAAAGAAGGACTGGGACCCTAA
GAAGTACGGCGGCTTCGACAGCCCCACCGTGGCCTATTCTGTGCTGGTGGTGGCCAAAGTGGAAAAGGGC
AAGTCCAAGAAACTGAAGAGTGTGAAAGAGCTGCTGGGGATCACCATCATGGAAAGAAGCAGCTTCGAGA
AGAATCCCATCGACTTTCTGGAAGCCAAGGGCTACAAAGAAGTGAAAAAGGACCTGATCATCAAGCTGCC
TAAGTACTCCCTGTTCGAGCTGGAAAACGGCCGGAAGAGAATGCTGGCCTCTGCCGGCGAACTGCAGAAG
GGAAACGAACTGGCCCTGCCCTCCAAATATGTGAACTTCCTGTACCTGGCCAGCCACTATGAGAAGCTGA
AGGGCTCCCCCGAGGATAATGAGCAGAAACAGCTGTTTGTGGAACAGCACAAGCACTACCTGGACGAGAT
CATCGAGCAGATCAGCGAGTTCTCCAAGAGAGTGATCCTGGCCGACGCTAATCTGGACAAAGTGCTGTCC
GCCTACAACAAGCACCGGGATAAGCCCATCAGAGAGCAGGCCGAGAATATCATCCACCTGTTTACCCTGA
CCAATCTGGGAGCCCCTGCCGCCTTCAAGTACTTTGACACCACCATCGACCGGAAGAGGTACACCAGCAC
CAAAGAGGTGCTGGACGCCACCCTGATCCACCAGAGCATCACCGGCCTGTACGAGACACGGATCGACCTG
TCTCAGCTGGGAGGCGACAAAAGGCCGGCGGCCACGAAAAAGGCCGGCCAGGCAAAAAAGAAAAAGGAAT
TCGGCAGTGGAGAGGGCAGAGGAAGTCTGCTAACATGCGGTGACGTCGAGGAGAATCCTGGCCCAGTGAG
CAAGGGCGAGGAGCTGTTCACCGGGGTGGTGCCCATCCTGGTCGAGCTGGACGGCGACGTAAACGGCCAC
AAGTTCAGCGTGTCCGGCGAGGGCGAGGGCGATGCCACCTACGGCAAGCTGACCCTGAAGTTCATCTGCA
CCACCGGCAAGCTGCCCGTGCCCTGGCCCACCCTCGTGACCACCCTGACCTACGGCGTGCAGTGCTTCAG
CCGCTACCCCGACCACATGAAGCAGCACGACTTCTTCAAGTCCGCCATGCCCGAAGGCTACGTCCAGGAG
CGCACCATCTTCTTCAAGGACGACGGCAACTACAAGACCCGCGCCGAGGTGAAGTTCGAGGGCGACACCC
TGGTGAACCGCATCGAGCTGAAGGGCATCGACTTCAAGGAGGACGGCAACATCCTGGGGCACAAGCTGGA
GTACAACTACAACAGCCACAACGTCTATATCATGGCCGACAAGCAGAAGAACGGCATCAAGGTGAACTTC
AAGATCCGCCACAACATCGAGGACGGCAGCGTGCAGCTCGCCGACCACTACCAGCAGAACACCCCCATCG
GCGACGGCCCCGTGCTGCTGCCCGACAACCACTACCTGAGCACCCAGTCCGCCCTGAGCAAAGACCCCAA
CGAGAAGCGCGATCACATGGTCCTGCTGGAGTTCGTGACCGCCGCCGGGATCACTCTCGGCATGGACGAG
CTGTACAAGGAATTCTAACTAGAGCTCGCTGATCAGCCTCGACTGTGCCTTCTAGTTGCCAGCCATCTGT
TGTTTGCCCCTCCCCCGTGCCTTCCTTGACCCTGGAAGGTGCCACTCCCACTGTCCTTTCCTAATAAAAT
GAGGAAATTGCATCGCATTGTCTGAGTAGGTGTCATTCTATTCTGGGGGGTGGGGTGGGGCAGGACAGCA
AGGGGGAGGATTGGGAAGAGAATAGCAGGCATGCTGGGGAGCGGCCGCAGGAACCCCTAGTGATGGAGTT
GGCCACTCCCTCTCTGCGCGCTCGCTCGCTCACTGAGGCCGGGCGACCAAAGGTCGCCCGACGCCCGGGC
TTTGCCCGGGCGGCCTCAGTGAGCGAGCGAGCGCGCAGCTGCCTGCAGGGGCGCCTGATGCGGTATTTTC
TCCTTACGCATCTGTGCGGTATTTCACACCGCATA
[95 nt withheld, positions 5496-5590]
T
[46 nt withheld, positions 5592-5637]
C
[141 nt withheld, positions 5639-5779]
CCTTTGACGTTGGAGTCCACGTTCTTT
[37 nt withheld, positions 5807-5843]
ACTCTATCTCGGGCTATTCTTTTGATTTATAAGGGATTTTGCCGATTTCGGTCTATTGGTTAAAAAATGA
GCTGATTTAACAAAAATTTAACGCGAATTTTAACAAAATATTAACGTTTACAATTTTATGGTGCACTCTC
AGTACAATCTGCTCTGATGCCGCATAGTTAAGCCAGCCCCGACACCCGCCAACACCCGCTGACGCGCCCT
GACGGGCTTGTCTGCTCCCGGCATCCGCTTACAGACAAGCTGTGACCGTCTCCGGGAGCTGCATGTGTCA
GAGGTTTTCACCGTCATCACCGAAACGCGCGAGACGAAAGGGCCTCGTGATACGCCTATTTTTATAGGTT
AATGTCATGATAATAATGGTTTCTTAGACGTCAGGTGGCACTTTTCGGGGAAATGTGCGCGGAACCCCTA
TTTGTTTATTTTTCTAAATACATTCAAATATGTATCCGCTCATGAGACAATAACCCTGATAAATGCTTCA
ATAATATTGAAAAAGGAAGAGTATGAGTATTCAACATTTCCGTGTCGCCCTTATTCCCTTTTTTGCGGCA
TTTTGCCTTCCTGTTTTTGCTCACCCAGAAACGCTGGTGAAAGTAAAAGATGCTGAAGATCAGTTGGGTG
CACGAGTGGGTTACATCGAACTGGATCTCAACAGCGGTAAGATCCTTGAGAGTTTTCGCCCCGAAGAACG
TTTTCCAATGATGAGCACTTTTAAAGTTCTGCTATGTGGCGCGGTATTATCCCGTATTGACGCCGGGCAA
GAGCAACTCGGTCGCCGCATACACTATTCTCAGAATGACTTGGTTGAGTACTCACCAGTCACAGAAAAGC
ATCTTACGGATGGCATGACAGTAAGAGAATTATGCAGTGCTGCCATAACCATGAGTGATAACACTGCGGC
CAACTTACTTCTGACAACGATCGGAGGACCGAAGGAGCTAACCGCTTTTTTGCACAACATGGGGGATCAT
GTAACTCGCCTTGATCGTTGGGAACCGGAGCTGAATGAAGCCATACCAAACGACGAGCGTGACACCACGA
TGCCTGTAGCAATGGCAACAACGTTGCGCAAACTATTAACTGGCGAACTACTTACTCTAGCTTCCCGGCA
ACAATTAATAGACTGGATGGAGGCGGATAAAGTTGCAGGACCACTTCTGCGCTCGGCCCTTCCGGCTGGC
TGGTTTATTGCTGATAAATCTGGAGCCGGTGAGCGTGGAAGCCGCGGTATCATTGCAGCACTGGGGCCAG
ATGGTAAGCCCTCCCGTATCGTAGTTATCTACACGACGGGGAGTCAGGCAACTATGGATGAACGAAATAG
ACAGATCGCTGAGATAGGTGCCTCACTGATTAAGCATTGGTAACTGTCAGACCAAGTTTACTCATATATA
CTTTAGATTGATTTAAAACTTCATTTTTAATTTAAAAGGATCTAGGTGAAGATCCTTTTTGATAATCTCA
TGACCAAAATCCCTTAACGTGAGTTTTCGTTCCACTGAGCGTCAGACCCCGTAGAAAAGATCAAAGGATC
TTCTTGAGATCCTTTTTTTCTGCGCGTAATCTGCTGCTTGCAAACAAAAAAACCACCGCTACCAGCGGTG
GTTTGTTTGCCGGATCAAGAGCTACCAACTCTTTTTCCGAAGGTAACTGGCTTCAGCAGAGCGCAGATAC
CAAATACTGTTCTTCTAGTGTAGCCGTAGTTAGGCCACCACTTCAAGAACTCTGTAGCACCGCCTACATA
CCTCGCTCTGCTAATCCTGTTACCAGTGGCTGCTGCCAGTGGCGATAAGTCGTGTCTTACCGGGTTGGAC
TCAAGACGATAGTTACCGGATAAGGCGCAGCGGTCGGGCTGAACGGGGGGTTCGTGCACACAGCCCAGCT
TGGAGCGAACGACCTACACCGAACTGAGATACCTACAGCGTGAGCTATGAGAAAGCGCCACGCTTCCCGA
AGGGAGAAAGGCGGACAGGTATCCGGTAAGCGGCAGGGTCGGAACAGGAGAGCGCACGAGGGAGCTTCCA
GGGGGAAACGCCTGGTATCTTTATAGTCCTGTCGGGTTTCGCCACCTCTGACTTGAGCGTCGATTTTTGT
GATGCTCGTCAGGGGGGCGGAGCCTATGGAAAAACGCCAGCAACGCGGCCTTTTTACGGTTCCTGGCCTT
TTGCTGGCCTTTTGCTCACATGTGAGGGCCTATTTCCCATGATTCCTTCATATTTGCATATACGATACAA
GGCTGTTAGAGAGATAATTGGAATTAATTTGACTGTAAACACAAAGATATTAGTACAAAATACGTGACGT
AGAAAGTAATAATTTCTTGGGTAGTTTGCAGTTTTAAAATTATGTTTTAAAATGGACTATCATATGCTTA
CCGTAACTTGAAAGTATTTCGATTTCTTGGCTTTATATATCTTGTGGAAAGGACGAAACACCGAGACCCC
ACAAGCACTAGTTTTAGAGCTAGAAATAGCAAGTTAAAATAAGGCTAGTCCGTTATCAACTTGAAAAAGT
GGCACCGAGTCGGTGCTTTTTTGTTTTAGAGCTAGAAATAGCAAGTTAAAATAAGGCTAGTCCGTTTTTA
GCGCGTGCGCCAATTCTGCAGACAAATGGCTCTAGAGGTACC
